>Addgene plasmid #43779 | IV-TAA | depositor partial sequence | sequence record 59044 | IV-TAA sequence 279 bps
CGTCTCGACTCACCCCAGAGCAGGTCGTGGCCATTGCCTCGAATGGAGGGGGCAAACAGGCGTTGGAAAC
CGTACAACGATTGCTGCCGGTGCTGTGCCAAGCGCACGGCCTCACCCCAGAGCAGGTCGTGGCAATCGCC
TCCAACATTGGCGGGAAACAGGCACTCGAGACTGTCCAGCGCCTGCTTCCCGTGCTGTGCCAAGCGCACG
GATTAACCCCAGAGCAGGTCGTGGCAATCGCCTCCAACATTGGCGGGAGACCCGCACTGGAGAGAGACG
