>Addgene plasmid #43779 | IV-TAA | addgene partial sequence | sequence record 62112 | M13-F20 5'-TGTAAAACGACGGCCAGT-3'
CTATAGGGCGAATTGGGCCCTCTAGATGCATGCTCGAGCGGCCGCCAGTGTGATGGATATCTGCAGAATT
CGCCCTTATATAGATGCCGTCCTAGCGCGTCTCGACTCACCCCAGAGCAGGTCGTGGCCATTGCCTCGAA
TGGAGGGGGCAAACAGGCGTTGGAAACCGTACAACGATTGCTGCCGGTGCTGTGCCAAGCGCACGGCCTC
ACCCCAGAGCAGGTCGTGGCAATCGCCTCCAACATTGGCGGGAAACAGGCACTCGAGACTGTCCAGCGCC
TGCTTCCCGTGCTGTGCCAAGCGCACGGATTAACCCCAGAGCAGGTCGTGGCAATCGCCTCCAACATTGG
CGGGAGACCCGCACTGGAGAGAGACGTGGGCACAGGAAAGATACTTAAGGGCGAATTCCAGCACACTGGC
GGCCGTTACTAGTGGATCCGAGCTCGGTACCAAGCTTGGCGTAATCATGGTCATAGCTGTTTCCTGTGTG
AAATTGTTATCCGCTCACAATTCCACACAACATACGAGCCGGAAGCATAAAGTGTAAAGCCTGGGGTGCC
TAATGAGTGAGCTAACTCACATTAATTGCGTTGCGCTCACTGCCCGCTTTCCAGTCGGGAAACCTGTCGT
GCCAGCTGCATTAATGAATCGGCCAACGCGCGGGGAGAGGCGGTTTGCGTATTGGGCGCTCTTCCGCTTC
CTCGCTCACTGACTCGCTGCGCTCGGTCGTTCGGCTGCGGCGAGCGGTATCAGCTCACTCAAAGGCGGTA
ATACGGTTATCCACAGAATCAGGGGATAACGCAGGAAAGAACATGTGAGCAAAAGGCCAGCAAAAGGCCA
GGAACCGTAAAAAGGCCGCGTTGCTGGCGTTTTTCCATAGGCT
