[The description below was written by a language model from this plasmid's Addgene catalogue record.]
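Description:
IV-TAA is a small bacterial cloning plasmid built on the commercial pCRII-TOPO backbone (about 4 kb without insert), into which a 279 bp synthetic fragment was introduced by TOPO cloning. It is a high-copy plasmid maintained in E. coli and carries both ampicillin and kanamycin resistance, as is standard for this backbone, so either or both drugs can be used for selection. The insert sits in the TOPO cloning site and can be read with T7 and M13 reverse primers, which flank that site. The record lists no expression promoter intended to drive the insert, no tags or reporters, and no elements for use in mammalian cells; the plasmid serves as a storage and propagation vehicle for the fragment rather than as an expression construct.

The record describes the insert only by its name and as synthetic, without stating its function directly. The associated publication describes a TALEN genome-editing system for making human stem cell-based disease models, so the plasmid most likely belongs to a library of pre-assembled TAL effector repeat modules. On that reading, the name would denote a position in the assembly scheme (IV) and a three-base target specificity (TAA), and the 279 bp size is roughly in line with a few TAL repeats. This interpretation is inferred from the name, size and publication context rather than stated in the catalogue fields. Such module plasmids are typically used as source material from which fragments are released or amplified and joined in order to build full-length custom TALEN arrays in a separate expression vector.
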