Addgene plasmid #43779: IV-TAA
Depositing lab: Chad Cowan & Kiran Musunuru. Depositing organization: Harvard University. Publication: A TALEN Genome-Editing System for Generating Human Stem Cell-Based Disease Models. Ding Q, Lee YK, Schaefer EA, Peters DT, Veres A, Kim K, Kuperwasser N, Motola DL, Meissner TB, Hendriks WT, Trevisan M, Gupta RM, Moisan A, Banks E, Friesen M, Schinzel RT, Xia F, Tang A, Xia Y, Figueroa E, Wann A, Ahfeldt T, Daheron L, Zhang F, Rubin LL, Peng LF, Chung RT, Musunuru K, Cowan CA. Cell Stem Cell. 2012 Dec 12. pii: S1934-5909(12)00645-5. doi: 10.1016/j.stem.2012.11.011. PubMed 23246482.
Backbone
  Vector backbone: pCRII-TOPO
  Backbone manufacturer: Invitrogen
  Backbone size w/o insert (bp): 3973
  Vector type: Bacterial Cloning
Growth in bacteria
  Bacterial resistance: Ampicillin and Kanamycin, 100 & 50 μg/mL
  Growth temperature: 37°C
  Growth strain: Top10
  Copy number: High Copy
Gene/Insert
  Gene/Insert name: IV-TAA
  Species: Synthetic
  Insert size (bp): 279
  Cloning method: TOPO Cloning
  Sequencing primers: 5′ T7; 3′ M13-rev
Terms and licenses: Academic/Nonprofit Terms; Industry Terms: Not Available to Industry
How to cite: IV-TAA was a gift from Chad Cowan & Kiran Musunuru (Addgene plasmid # 43779 ; http://n2t.net/addgene:43779 ; RRID:Addgene_43779)
